Addgene plasmid #61019: RA-NES
Purpose: ddRFP A-NES
Depositing lab: Robert Campbell. Depositing organization: University of Alberta. Publication: Ratiometric biosensors based on dimerization-dependent fluorescent protein exchange. Ding Y, Li J, Enterina JR, Shen Y, Zhang I, Tewson PH, Mo GC, Zhang J, Quinn AM, Hughes TE, Maysinger D, Alford SC, Zhang Y, Campbell RE. Nat Methods. 2015 Jan 26. doi: 10.1038/nmeth.3261. PubMed 25622108.
Backbone
  Vector backbone: pcDNA3.1
  Backbone size w/o insert (bp): 5500
  Total vector size (bp): 6256
  Modifications to backbone: Multi cloning sites has been replaced by a customized sequence, which is compatible to the reading frame of vector pBAD hisB.
  Vector type: Mammalian Expression
  Selectable markers: Neomycin (select with G418)
Growth in bacteria
  Bacterial resistance: Ampicillin, 100 μg/mL
  Growth temperature: 37°C
  Growth strain: DH10B
  Copy number: High Copy
Gene/Insert
  Gene/Insert name: ddRFP A
  Species: Synthetic; synthetic construct
  Insert size (bp): 756
  GenBank ID: KP030821
  Promoter: CMV
  Tag / fusion protein: NES sequence MNLVDLQKKLEELELDEQQ (N terminal on insert); HindIII site (N terminal on insert)
  Cloning method: Restriction Enzyme; 5′ cloning site XhoI (not destroyed); 3′ cloning site HindIII (not destroyed)
  Sequencing primers: 5′ T7 Promoter forward primer; 3′ BGH Reverse primers
Terms and licenses: Academic/Nonprofit Terms; Industry Terms: Not Available to Industry
How to cite: RA-NES was a gift from Robert Campbell (Addgene plasmid # 61019 ; http://n2t.net/addgene:61019 ; RRID:Addgene_61019)
