[The description below was written by a language model from this plasmid's Addgene catalogue record and pLannotate feature annotations shown in this document.]
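Description:
RA-NES is a mammalian expression plasmid built on a pcDNA3.1 backbone whose multiple cloning site has been replaced with a custom sequence that keeps the reading frame compatible with pBAD/HisB. It is propagated in E. coli from a high-copy ColE1/pUC-type origin with ampicillin selection (AmpR under its own bla promoter) and also carries an f1 origin. For selection in mammalian cells, an SV40 early promoter drives the neo gene, terminated by an SV40 poly(A) signal, which confers G418 resistance. The catalogue lists a total size of 6,256 bp, whereas the sequenced record used for the annotation is 6,118 nt; the record does not explain this difference.

The payload is ddRFP A, the "A" copy of a synthetic dimerization-dependent red fluorescent protein, fused at its N terminus to a nuclear export signal. Expression is driven by the CMV immediate early enhancer and promoter and terminated by the bGH poly(A) signal, with a T7 promoter upstream of the coding region. The automated annotation labels the short segment just before the fluorescent protein as a MAP2K2 (MEK2) fragment, which matches the position of the NES. It labels the fluorescent protein itself as dTomato, presumably because that is the closest database match for this Discosoma-lineage red protein. The insert sits between XhoI and HindIII sites, both retained.

The NES should confine the A copy to the cytoplasm. The associated publication concerns ratiometric biosensors based on dimerization-dependent fluorescent protein exchange, in which a dim A copy brightens on binding a non-fluorescent B partner, so this construct most likely serves as a cytoplasm-localized component of such a system. The record itself gives the purpose only as "ddRFP A-NES".
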