Features (pLannotate 1.2.2; 21 found; start..end, strand, type, name):
      1..380     +  enhancer       CMV enhancer: human cytomegalovirus immediate early enhancer
    381..584     +  promoter       CMV promoter: human cytomegalovirus (CMV) immediate early promoter
    580..613     +  LTR            5' LTR (truncated) (fragment): truncated 5' long terminal repeat (LTR) from HIV-1
    629..647     +  promoter       T7 promoter: promoter for bacteriophage T7 RNA polymerase
    681..746     +  CDS            MAP2K2 (fragment): MP2K2_HUMAN - Also known as MEK2, MKK2, PRKMK2. Experimental evidence at protein level: Swiss-Prot protein existence level 1. Catalyzes the concomitant phosphorylation of a threonine and a tyrosine residue in a Thr-Glu-Tyr sequence located in MAP kinases. Activates the ERK1 and ERK2 MAP kinases (By similarity). Activates BRAF in a KSR1 or KSR2-dependent manner; by binding to KSR1 or KSR2 releases the inhibitory intramolecular interaction between KSR1 or KSR2 protein kinase and N-terminal domains which promotes KSR1 or KSR2-BRAF dimerization and BRAF activation (PubMed:29433126). From Homo sapi
    747..1439    +  CDS            dTomato: dTomato is a basic (constitutively fluorescent) orange fluorescent protein published in 2004, derived from Discosoma sp.. It is reported to be a somewhat slowly-maturing dimer with low acid sensitivity.
   1481..1705    +  polyA_signal   bGH poly(A) signal: bovine growth hormone polyadenylation signal
   1709..1730    +  promoter       SV40 promoter (fragment): SV40 enhancer and early promoter
   1751..2179    +  rep_origin     f1 ori (sequence partly withheld): f1 bacteriophage origin of replication; arrow indicates direction of (+) strand synthesis
   2193..2522    +  promoter       SV40 promoter: SV40 enhancer and early promoter
   2589..3380    +  CDS            neo: KKA2_KLEPN - Also known as kan, nptII. Experimental evidence at protein level: Swiss-Prot protein existence level 1. Resistance to kanamycin, neomycin, paromomycin, ribostamycin, butirosin and gentamicin B. From Klebsiella pneumoniae.
   3404..3562    +  CDS            ble (fragment): BLE_KLEPN - Experimental evidence at protein level: Swiss-Prot protein existence level 1. Binding protein with a strong affinity to the bleomycin family of antibiotics. Binds to CL990; an antimitotic-antibiotic compound. From Klebsiella pneumoniae.
   3557..3678    +  polyA_signal   SV40 poly(A) signal: SV40 polyadenylation signal
   3751..3767    -  protein_bind   lac operator: The lac repressor binds to the lac operator to inhibit transcription in E. coli. This inhibition can be relieved by adding lactose or isopropyl-β-D-thiogalactopyranoside (IPTG). lac repressor encoded by lacI
   3775..3805    -  promoter       lac promoter: promoter for the E. coli lac operon
   3820..3841    -  protein_bind   CAP binding site: CAP binding activates transcription in the presence of cAMP. E. coli catabolite activator protein
   3854..3946    -  CDS            lacI (fragment): lac repressor; lacI; The lac repressor binds to the lac operator to inhibit transcription in E. coli. This inhibition can be relieved by adding lactose or isopropyl-β-D-thiogalactopyranoside (IPTG).
   4129..4717    -  rep_origin     ori: high-copy-number ColE1/pMB1/pBR322/pUC origin of replication
   4888..5748    -  CDS            AmpR: β-lactamase; bla; confers resistance to ampicillin, carbenicillin, and related antibiotics
   5749..5853    -  promoter       AmpR promoter: bla
   5912..5964    -  misc_feature   bom (fragment): basis of mobility region from pBR322
>Addgene plasmid #61019 | RA-NES | addgene full sequence | sequence record 314149 | Addgene NGS Result
GACATTGATTATTGACTAGTTATTAATAGTAATCAATTACGGGGTCATTAGTTCATAGCCCATATATGGA
GTTCCGCGTTACATAACTTACGGTAAATGGCCCGCCTGGCTGACCGCCCAACGACCCCCGCCCATTGACG
TCAATAATGACGTATGTTCCCATAGTAACGCCAATAGGGACTTTCCATTGACGTCAATGGGTGGAGTATT
TACGGTAAACTGCCCACTTGGCAGTACATCAAGTGTATCATATGCCAAGTACGCCCCCTATTGACGTCAA
TGACGGTAAATGGCCCGCCTGGCATTATGCCCAGTACATGACCTTATGGGACTTTCCTACTTGGCAGTAC
ATCTACGTATTAGTCATCGCTATTACCATGGTGATGCGGTTTTGGCAGTACATCAATGGGCGTGGATAGC
GGTTTGACTCACGGGGATTTCCAAGTCTCCACCCCATTGACGTCAATGGGAGTTTGTTTTGGCACCAAAA
TCAACGGGACTTTCCAAAATGTCGTAACAACTCCGCCCCATTGACGCAAATGGGCGGTAGGCGTGTACGG
TGGGAGGTCTATATAAGCAGAGCTCTCTGGCTAACTAGAGAACCCACTGCTTACTGGCTTATCGAAATTA
ATACGACTCACTATAGGGAGACCCAAGCTGGCTAGCGTGCCGCCACCATGGCCTCGAGAATGAACCTGGT
GGACCTCCAAAAGAAGCTGGAGGAGCTGGAGCTGGACGAGCAGCAGATGGTGAGCAAGAGCGAGGAGGTC
ATCAAAGAGTTCATGCGCTTCAAGGTGCGCTTGGAGGGCTCCATGAACGGCCACGAGTTCGAGATCGAGG
GCGAGGGCGAGGGCCGCCCCTACGAGGGCACCCAGACCGCCAAGCTGAAGGTGACCAAGGGCGGCCCCCT
GCCCTTCGCCTGGGACATCCTGTCCCCCCAGATCATGTACGGCTCCAAGGCGTACGTGAAGCACCCCGCC
GACGTCCCCGATTACATGAAGCTGTCCTTCCCCGAGGGCTTCAAGTGGGAGCGCGTGATGCACTTCGAGG
ACGGCGGTCTGGTGACCGTGACTCAGGACACCTCCCTGCAGGACGGCACGCTGATCTACAAGGTGAAGAT
GCGCGGCACCAACTTCCCCCCCGACGGCCCCGTAATGCAGAAGAAGACCTTGGGCTGGGATTATGCCACC
GAGCGCCTGTACCCCGAAGACGGCGTGCTGAAGGGCGAGCTTCTGGGGCGCCTGAAGCTGAAGGACGGCG
GCCTCAACCTGGTGGAGTTCAAGACCATCTACATGGCCAAGAAGCCCGTGCAACTGCCCGGCTACTACTT
CGTGGACACCAAGCTGGGCATCACCTCCCACAACGAGGACTACACCATCGTGGAACAGTACGAGCGCTCC
GAGGGCCGCCACCACCTGGGCATGGACGAGCTGTACAAGGGTACCTAATAGAAGCTTGGTAAACCGCTGA
TCAGCCTCGACTGTGCCTTCTAGTTGCCAGCCATCTGTTGTTTGCCCCTCCCCCGTGCCTTCCTTGACCC
TGGAAGGTGCCACTCCCACTGTCCTTTCCTAATAAAATGAGGAAATTGCATCGCATTGTCTGAGTAGGTG
TCATTCTATTCTGGGGGGTGGGGTGGGGCAGGACAGCAAGGGGGAGGATTGGGAAGACAATAGCAGGCAT
GCTGGGGATGCGGTGGGCTCTATGGCTTCTGAGGCGGAAAGAACCAGCTGGGGCTCTAGGGGGTATCCCC
[124 nt withheld, positions 1751-1874]
C
[91 nt withheld, positions 1876-1966]
A
[49 nt withheld, positions 1968-2016]
CCTTTGACGTTGGAGTCCACGTTCTTT
[37 nt withheld, positions 2044-2080]
ACCCTATCTCGGTCTATTCTTTTGATTTATAAGGGATTTTGCCGATTTCGGCCTATTGGTTAAAAAATGA
GCTGATTTAACAAAAATTTAACGCGAATTAATTCTGTGGAATGTGTGTCAGTTAGGGTGTGGAAAGTCCC
CAGGCTCCCCAGCAGGCAGAAGTATGCAAAGCATGCATCTCAATTAGTCAGCAACCAGGTGTGGAAAGTC
CCCAGGCTCCCCAGCAGGCAGAAGTATGCAAAGCATGCATCTCAATTAGTCAGCAACCATAGTCCCGCCC
CTAACTCCGCCCATCCCGCCCCTAACTCCGCCCAGTTCCGCCCATTCTCCGCCCCATGGCTGACTAATTT
TTTTTATTTATGCAGAGGCCGAGGCCGCCTCTGCCTCTGAGCTATTCCAGAAGTAGTGAGGAGGCTTTTT
TGGAGGCCTAGGCTTTTGCAAAAAGCTCCCGGGAGCTTGTATATCCATTTTCGGATCTGATCAAGAGACA
GGATGAGGATCGTTTCGCATGATTGAACAAGATGGATTGCACGCAGGTTCTCCGGCCGCTTGGGTGGAGA
GGCTATTCGGCTATGACTGGGCACAACAGACAATCGGCTGCTCTGATGCCGCCGTGTTCCGGCTGTCAGC
GCAGGGGCGCCCGGTTCTTTTTGTCAAGACCGACCTGTCCGGTGCCCTGAATGAACTGCAGGACGAGGCA
GCGCGGCTATCGTGGCTGGCCACGACGGGCGTTCCTTGCGCAGCTGTGCTCGACGTTGTCACTGAAGCGG
GAAGGGACTGGCTGCTATTGGGCGAAGTGCCGGGGCAGGATCTCCTGTCATCTCACCTTGCTCCTGCCGA
GAAAGTATCCATCATGGCTGATGCAATGCGGCGGCTGCATACGCTTGATCCGGCTACCTGCCCATTCGAC
CACCAAGCGAAACATCGCATCGAGCGAGCACGTACTCGGATGGAAGCCGGTCTTGTCGATCAGGATGATC
TGGACGAAGAGCATCAGGGGCTCGCGCCAGCCGAACTGTTCGCCAGGCTCAAGGCGCGCATGCCCGACGG
CGAGGATCTCGTCGTGACCCATGGCGATGCCTGCTTGCCGAATATCATGGTGGAAAATGGCCGCTTTTCT
GGATTCATCGACTGTGGCCGGCTGGGTGTGGCGGACCGCTATCAGGACATAGCGTTGGCTACCCGTGATA
TTGCTGAAGAGCTTGGCGGCGAATGGGCTGACCGCTTCCTCGTGCTTTACGGTATCGCCGCTCCCGATTC
GCAGCGCATCGCCTTCTATCGCCTTCTTGACGAGTTCTTCTGAGCGGGACTCTGGGGTTCGAAATGACCG
ACCAAGCGACGCCCAACCTGCCATCACGAGATTTCGATTCCACCGCCGCCTTCTATGAAAGGTTGGGCTT
CGGAATCGTTTTCCGGGACGCCGGCTGGATGATCCTCCAGCGCGGGGATCTCATGCTGGAGTTCTTCGCC
CACCCCAACTTGTTTATTGCAGCTTATAATGGTTACAAATAAAGCAATAGCATCACAAATTTCACAAATA
AAGCATTTTTTTCACTGCATTCTAGTTGTGGTTTGTCCAAACTCATCAATGTATCTTATCATGTCTGTAT
ACCGTCGACCTCTAGCTAGAGCTTGGCGTAATCATGGTCATAGCTGTTTCCTGTGTGAAATTGTTATCCG
CTCACAATTCCACACAACATACGAGCCGGAAGCATAAAGTGTAAAGCCTGGGGTGCCTAATGAGTGAGCT
AACTCACATTAATTGCGTTGCGCTCACTGCCCGCTTTCCAGTCGGGAAACCTGTCGTGCCAGCTGCATTA
ATGAATCGGCCAACGCGCGGGGAGAGGCGGTTTGCGTATTGGGCGCTCTTCCGCTTCCTCGCTCACTGAC
TCGCTGCGCTCGGTCGTTCGGCTGCGGCGAGCGGTATCAGCTCACTCAAAGGCGGTAATACGGTTATCCA
CAGAATCAGGGGATAACGCAGGAAAGAACATGTGAGCAAAAGGCCAGCAAAAGGCCAGGAACCGTAAAAA
GGCCGCGTTGCTGGCGTTTTTCCATAGGCTCCGCCCCCCTGACGAGCATCACAAAAATCGACGCTCAAGT
CAGAGGTGGCGAAACCCGACAGGACTATAAAGATACCAGGCGTTTCCCCCTGGAAGCTCCCTCGTGCGCT
CTCCTGTTCCGACCCTGCCGCTTACCGGATACCTGTCCGCCTTTCTCCCTTCGGGAAGCGTGGCGCTTTC
TCATAGCTCACGCTATAGGTATCTCAGTTCGGTGTAGGTCGTTCGCTCCAAGCTGGGCTGTGTGCACGAA
CCCCCCGTTCAGCCCGACCGCTGCGCCTTATCCGGTAACTATCGTCTTGAGTCCAACCCGGTAAGACACG
ACTTATCGCCACTGGCAGCAGCCACTGGTAACAGGATTAGCAGAGCGAGGTATGTAGGCGGTGCTACAGA
GTTCTTGAAGTGGTGGCCTAACTACGGCTACACTAGAAGAACAGTATTTGGTATCTGCGCTCTGCTGAAG
CCAGTTACCTTCGGAAAAAGAGTTGGTAGCTCTTGATCCGGCAAACAAACCACCGCTGGTAGCGGTGGTT
TTTTTGTTTGCAAGCAGCAGATTACGCGCAGAAAAAAAGGATCTCAAGAAGATCCTTTGATCTTTTCTAC
GGGGTCTGACGCTCAGTGGAACGAAAACTCACGTTAAGGGATTTTGGTCATGAGATTATCAAAAAGGATC
TTCACCTAGATCCTTTTAAATTAAAAATGAAGTTTTAAATCAATCTAAAGTATATATGAGTAAACTTGGT
CTGACAGTTACCAATGCTTAATCAGTGAGGCACCTATCTCAGCGATCTGTCTATTTCGTTCATCCATAGT
TGCCTGACTCCCCGTCGTGTAGATAACTACGATACGGGAGGGCTTACCATCTGGCCCCAGTGCTGCAATG
ATACCGCGAGACCCACGCTCACCGGCTCCAGATTTATCAGCAATAAACCAGCCAGCCGGAAGGGCCGAGC
GCAGAAGTGGTCCTGCAACTTTATCCGCCTCCATCCAGTCTATTAATTGTTGCCGGGAAGCTAGAGTAAG
TAGTTCGCCAGTTAATAGTTTGCGCAACGTTGTTGCCATTGCTACAGGCATCGTGGTGTCACGCTCGTCG
TTTGGTATGGCTTCATTCAGCTCCGGTTCCCAACGATCAAGGCGAGTTACATGATCCCCCATGTTGTGCA
AAAAAGCGGTTAGCTCCTTCGGTCCTCCGATCGTTGTCAGAAGTAAGTTGGCCGCAGTGTTATCACTCAT
GGTTATGGCAGCACTGCATAATTCTCTTACTGTCATGCCATCCGTAAGATGCTTTTCTGTGACTGGTGAG
TACTCAACCAAGTCATTCTGAGAATAGTGTATGCGGCGACCGAGTTGCTCTTGCCCGGCGTCAATACGGG
ATAATACCGCGCCACATAGCAGAACTTTAAAAGTGCTCATCATTGGAAAACGTTCTTCGGGGCGAAAACT
CTCAAGGATCTTACCGCTGTTGAGATCCAGTTCGATGTAACCCACTCGTGCACCCAACTGATCTTCAGCA
TCTTTTACTTTCACCAGCGTTTCTGGGTGAGCAAAAACAGGAAGGCAAAATGCCGCAAAAAAGGGAATAA
GGGCGACACGGAAATGTTGAATACTCATACTCTTCCTTTTTCAATATTATTGAAGCATTTATCAGGGTTA
TTGTCTCATGAGCGGATACATATTTGAATGTATTTAGAAAAATAAACAAATAGGGGTTCCGCGCACATTT
CCCCGAAAAGTGCCACCTGACGTCGACGGATCGGGAGATCTCCCGATCCCCTATGGTGCACTCTCAGTAC
AATCTGCTCTGATGCCGCATAGTTAAGCCAGTATCTGCTCCCTGCTTGTGTGTTGGAGGTCGCTGAGTAG
TGCGCGAGCAAAATTTAAGCTACAACAAGGCAAGGCTTGACCGACAATTGCATGAAGAATCTGCTTAGGG
TTAGGCGTTTTGCGCTGCTTCGCGATGTACGGGCCAGATATACGCGTT
